Addgene plasmid #57345: mEos2-Alpha-V-Integrin-25
Purpose: Localization: Focal Adhesions, Excitation: 505 / 569, Emission: 516 / 581
Depositing lab: Michael Davidson & Catherine Galbraith. Depositing organization: Florida State University, Tallahassee. Publication: Changes in single-molecule integrin dynamics linked to local cellular behavior. Jaqaman K, Galbraith JA, Davidson MW, Galbraith CG. Mol Biol Cell. 2016 May 15;27(10):1561-9. doi: 10.1091/mbc.E16-01-0018. Epub 2016 Mar 23. PubMed 27009207.
Backbone
  Vector backbone: mEos2
  Backbone size w/o insert (bp): 4750
  Vector type: Mammalian Expression
  Selectable markers: Neomycin (select with G418)
Growth in bacteria
  Bacterial resistance: Kanamycin, 50 μg/mL
  Growth temperature: 37°C
  Growth strain: DH5alpha
  Copy number: High Copy
Gene/Insert
  Gene/Insert name: Alpha-V Integrin (alt name: NM_002210.3)
  Species: H. sapiens (human)
  Entrez Gene: ITGAV (a.k.a. CD51, MSK8, VNRA, VTNR)
  Promoter: CMV
  Tag / fusion protein: mEos2
  Cloning method: Unknown
  Sequencing primers: 5′ CMV-F; 3′ SV40pA-R
Terms and licenses: Academic/Nonprofit Terms; Industry Terms
Depositor comments: . Excitation = 505 / 569; Emission = 516 / 581
How to cite: mEos2-Alpha-V-Integrin-25 was a gift from Michael Davidson & Catherine Galbraith (Addgene plasmid # 57345 ; http://n2t.net/addgene:57345 ; RRID:Addgene_57345)
