[The description below was written by a language model from this plasmid's Addgene catalogue record.]
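Description:
mEos2-Alpha-V-Integrin-25 is a mammalian expression plasmid that produces human integrin alpha-V (ITGAV, also known as CD51 or the vitronectin receptor alpha subunit) fused to the photoconvertible fluorescent protein mEos2. It is built on an mEos2 backbone of about 4.75 kb excluding the insert. In bacteria it is maintained as a high-copy plasmid under kanamycin selection, and a neomycin resistance marker allows G418 selection of transfected mammalian cells. The record does not name the origin of replication and includes no feature table, so the exact layout of the backbone elements cannot be confirmed. The listed sequencing primers imply that the expression cassette lies between a CMV promoter and an SV40 polyadenylation signal.

Expression of the fusion is driven by the constitutive CMV promoter. The record does not say whether mEos2 sits at the N- or C-terminus of the integrin. The "25" in the name may refer to a linker length, but this is not explained either. mEos2 is a monomeric green-to-red photoconvertible protein. The recorded spectra fit this, with excitation and emission of 505/516 nm for the green state and 569/581 nm for the red state reached after photoconversion. The fusion is annotated as localizing to focal adhesions, as expected for an integrin subunit that pairs with beta subunits to mediate attachment to the extracellular matrix. Because subsets of molecules can be photoconverted, the construct suits live-cell imaging, single-molecule tracking and localization-based super-resolution microscopy. The associated publication used it to study single-molecule integrin dynamics in relation to local cellular behavior.
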