>Addgene plasmid #57345 | mEos2-Alpha-V-Integrin-25 | depositor partial sequence | sequence record 88481 | insert sequence
GACGTCAGATCCGCTAGTCGACGGTACCTCGGCGATGGCTTTTCCGCCGCGGCGACGGCTGCGCCTCGGT
CCCCGCGGCCTCCCGCTTCTTCTCTCGGGACTCCTGCTACCTCTGTGCCGCGCCTTCAACCTAGACGTGG
ACAGTCCTGCCGAGTACTCTGGCCCCGAGGGAAGTTACTTCGGCTTCGCCGTGGATTTCTTCGTGCCCAG
CGCGTCTTCCCGGATGTTTCTTCTCGTGGGAGCTCCCAAAGCAAACACCACCCAGCCTGGGATTGTGGAA
GGAGGGCAGGTCCTCAAATGTGACTGGTCTTCTACCCGCCGGTGCCAGCCAATTGAATTTGATGCAACAG
GCAATAGAGATTATGCCAAGGATGATCCATTGGAATTTAAGTCCCATCAGTGGTTTGGAGCATCTGTGAG
GTCGAAACAGGATAAAATTTTGGCCTGTGCCCCATTGTACCATTGGAGAACTGAGATGAAACAGGAGCGA
GAGCCTGTTGGAACATGCTTTCTTCAAGATGGAACAAAGACTGTTGAGTATGCTCCATGTAGATCACAAG
ATATTGATGCTGATGGACAGGGATTTTGTCAAGGAGGATTCAGCATTGATTTTACTAAAGCTGACAGAGT
ACTTCTTGGTGGTCCTGGTAGCTTTTATTGGCAAGGTCAGCTTATTTCGGATCAAGTGGCAGAAATCGTA
TCTAAATACGACCCCAATGTTTACAGCATCAAGTATAATAACCAATTAGCAACTCGGACTGCACAAGCTA
TTTTTGATGACAGCTATTTGGGTTATTCTGTGGCTGTCGGAGATTTCAATGGTGATGGCATAGATGACTT
TGTTTCAGGAGTTCCAAGAGCAGCAAGGACTTTGGGAATGGTTTATATTTATGATGGGAAGAACATGTCC
TCCTTATACAATTTTACTGGCGAGCAGATGGCTGCATATTTCGGATTTTCTGTAGCTGCCACTGACATTA
ATGGAGATGATTATGCAGATGTGTTTATTGGAGCACCTCTCTTCATGGATCGTGGCTCTGATGGCAAACT
CCAAGAGGTGGGGCAGGTCTCAGTGTCTCTACAGAGAGCTTCAGGAGACTTCCAGACGACAAAGCTGAAT
GGATTTGAGGTCTTTGCACGGTTTGGCAGTGCCATAGCTCCTTTGGGAGATCTGGACCAGGATGGTTTCA
ATGATATTGCAATTGCTGCTCCATATGGGGGTGAAGATAAAAAAGGAATTGTTTATATCTTCAATGGAAG
ATCAACAGGCTTGAACGCAGTCCCATCTCAAATCCTTGAAGGGCAGTGGGCTGCTCGAAGCATGCCACCA
AGCTTTGGCTATTCAATGAAAGGAGCCACAGATATAGACAAAAATGGATATCCAGACTTAATTGTAGGAG
CTTTTGGTGTAGATCGAGCTATCTTATACAGGGCCAGACCAGTTATCACTGTAAATGCTGGTCTTGAAGT
GTACCCTAGCATTTTAAATCAAGACAATAAAACCTGCTCACTGCCTGGAACAGCTCTCAAAGTTTCCTGT
TTTAATGTTAGGTTCTGCTTAAAGGCAGATGGCAAAGGAGTACTTCCCAGGAAACTTAATTTCCAGGTGG
AACTTCTTTTGGATAAACTCAAGCAAAAGGGAGCAATTCGACGAGCACTGTTTCTCTACAGCAGGTCCCC
AAGTCACTCCAAGAACATGACTATTTCAAGGGGGGGACTGATGCAGTGTGAGGAATTGATAGCGTATCTG
CGGGATGAATCTGAATTTAGAGACAAACTCACTCCAATTACTATTTTTATGGAATATCGGTTGGATTATA
GAACAGCTGCTGATACAACAGGCTTGCAACCCATTCTTAACCAGTTCACGCCTGCTAACATTAGTCGACA
GGCTCACATTCTACTTGACTGTGGTGAAGACAATGTCTGTAAACCCAAGCTGGAAGTTTCTGTAGATAGT
GATCAAAAGAAGATCTATATTGGGGATGACAACCCTCTGACATTGATTGTTAAGGCTCAGAATCAAGGAG
AAGGTGCCTACGAAGCTGAGCTCATCGTTTCCATTCCACTGCAGGCTGATTTCATCGGGGTTGTCCGAAA
CAATGAAGCCTTAGCAAGACTTTCCTGTGCATTTAAGACAGAAAACCAAACTCGCCAGGTGGTATGTGAC
CTTGGAAACCCAATGAAGGCTGGAACTCAACTCTTAGCTGGTCTTCGTTTCAGTGTGCACCAGCAGTCAG
AGATGGATACTTCTGTGAAATTTGACTTACAAATCCAAAGCTCAAATCTATTTGACAAAGTAAGCCCAGT
TGTATCTCACAAAGTTGATCTTGCTGTTTTAGCTGCAGTTGAGATAAGAGGAGTCTCGAGTCCTGATCAT
ATCTTTCTTCCGATTCCAAACTGGGAGCACAAGGAGAACCCTGAGACTGAAGAAGATGTTGGGCCAGTTG
TTCAGCACATCTATGAGCTGAGAAACAATGGTCCAAGTTCATTCAGCAAGGCAATGCTCCATCTTCAGTG
GCCTTACAAATATAATAATAACACTCTGTTGTATATCCTTCATTATGATATTGATGGACCAATGAACTGC
ACTTCAGATATGGAGATCAACCCTTTGAGAATTAAGATCTCATCTTTGCAAACAACTGAAAAGAATGACA
CGGTTGCCGGGCAAGGTGAGCGGGACCATCTCATCACTAAGCGGGATCTTGCCCTCAGTGAAGGAGATAT
TCACACTTTGGGTTGTGGAGTTGCTCAGTGCTTGAAGATTGTCTGCCAAGTTGGGAGATTAGACAGAGGA
AAGAGTGCAATCTTGTACGTAAAGTCATTACTGTGGACTGAGACTTTTATGAATAAAGAAAATCAGAATC
ATTCCTATTCTCTGAAGTCGTCTGCTTCATTTAATGTCATAGAGTTTCCTTATAAGAATCTTCCAATTGA
GGATATCACCAACTCCACATTGGTTACCACTAATGTCACCTGGGGCATTCAGCCAGCGCCCATGCCTGTG
CCTGTGTGGGTGATCATTTTAGCAGTTCTAGCAGGATTGTTGCTACTGGCTGTTTTGGTATTTGTAATGT
ACAGGATGGGCTTTTTTAAACGGGTCCGGCCACCTCAAGAAGAACAAGAAAGGGAGCAGCTTCAACCTCA
TGAAAATGGTGAAGGAAACTCAGAAACTCCGGGATCTCGAGCTCAAGCTTCGAATTCTGCAGTCGACGGT
ACCGCGGGCCCGGGATCCCCACCGGTCGCCACCATGGTGAGCAAGGGCGAGGAGGATAACATGGCCATCA
TCAAGGAGTTCATGCGCTTCAAGGTGCACATGGAGGGCTCCGTGAACGGCCACGAGTTCGAGATCGAGGG
CGAGGGCGAGGGCCGCCCCTACGAGGGCACCCAGACCGCCAAGCTGAAGGTGACCAAGGGTGGCCCCCTG
CCCTTCGCCTGGGACATCCTGTCCCCTCAGTTCATGTACGGCTCCAAGGCCTACGTGAAGCACCCCGCCG
ACATCCCCGACTACTTGAAGCTGTCCTTCCCCGAGGGCTTCAAGTGGGAGCGCGTGATGAACTTCGAGGA
CGGCGGCGTGGTGACCGTGACCCAGGACTCCTCCCTGCAGGACGGCGAGTTCATCTACAAGGTGAAGCTG
CGCGGCACCAACTTCCCCTCCGACGGCCCCGTAATGCAGAAGAAGACCATGGGCTGGGAGGCCTCCTCCG
AGCGGATGTACCCCGAGGACGGCGCCCTGAAGGGCGAGATCAAGCAGAGGCTGAAGCTGAAGGACGGCGG
CCACTACGACGCTGAGGTCAAGACCACCTACAAGGCCAAGAAGCCCGTGCAGCTGCCCGGCGCCTACAAC
GTCAACATCAAGTTGGACATCACCTCCCACAACGAGGACTACACCATCGTGGAACAGTACGAACGCGCCG
AGGGCCGCCACTCCACCGGCGGCATGGACGAGCTGTACAAGTAAAGCGGCCGCGACTCTAGATCATAATC
AGCCATACCACATTGAG
