>Addgene plasmid #57345 | mEos2-Alpha-V-Integrin-25 | addgene partial sequence | sequence record 106259 | CMV-F 5'-CGCAAATGGGCGGTAGGCGTG-3'
TAGCAGAGCTGGTTTAGTGAACCGTCAGATCCGCTAGTCGACGGTACCTCGGCGATGGCTTTTCCGCCGC
GGCGACGGCTGCGCCTCGGTCCCCGCGGCCTCCCGCTTCTTCTCTCGGGACTCCTGCTACCTCTGTGCCG
CGCCTTCAACCTAGACGTGGACAGTCCTGCCGAGTACTCTGGCCCCGAGGGAAGTTACTTCGGCTTCGCC
GTGGATTTCTTCGTGCCCAGCGCGTCTTCCCGGATGTTTCTTCTCGTGGGAGCTCCCAAAGCAAACACCA
CCCAGCCTGGGATTGTGGAAGGAGGGCAGGTCCTCAAATGTGACTGGTCTTCTACCCGCCGGTGCCAGCC
AATTGAATTTGATGCAACAGGCAATAGAGATTATGCCAAGGATGATCCATTGGAATTTAAGTCCCATCAG
TGGTTTGGAGCATCTGTGAGGTCGAAACAGGATAAAATTTTGGCCTGTGCCCCATTGTACCATTGGAGAA
CTGAGATGAAACAGGAGCGAGAGCCTGTTGGAACATGCTTTCTTCAAGATGGAACAAAGACTGTTGAGTA
TGCTCCATGTAGATCACAAGATATTGATGCTGATGGACAGGGATTTTGTCAAGGAGGATTCAGCATTGAT
TTTACTAAAGCTGACAGAGTACTTCTTGGTGGTCCTGGTAGCTTTTATTGGCAAGGTCAGCTTATTTCGG
ATCAAGTGGCAGAAATCGTATCTAAATACGACCCCAATGTTTACAGCATCAAGTATAATAACCAATTAGC
AACTCGGACTGCACAAGCTATTTTTGATGACAGCTATTTGGGTTATTCTGTGGCTGTCGGAGATTTCAAT
GGTGATGGCAT
